Addgene plasmid #16221: Flag Snail 6SA
Depositing lab: Mien-Chie Hung. Depositing organization: University of Texas MD Anderson Cancer Center. Publication: Dual regulation of Snail by GSK-3beta-mediated phosphorylation in control of epithelial-mesenchymal transition. Zhou BP, Deng J, Xia W, Xu J, Li YM, Gunduz M, Hung MC. Nat Cell Biol. 2004 Oct . 6(10):931-40. 10.1038/ncb1173 PubMed 15448698.
Backbone
  Vector backbone: pCMV-Tag 2B
  Backbone manufacturer: Stratagene
  Backbone size w/o insert (bp): 4300
  Vector type: Mammalian Expression
  Selectable markers: Neomycin (select with G418)
Growth in bacteria
  Bacterial resistance: Kanamycin, 50 μg/mL
  Growth temperature: 37°C
  Growth strain: DH5alpha
  Copy number: High Copy
Gene/Insert
  Gene/Insert name: Snail
  Species: H. sapiens (human)
  Insert size (bp): 800
  Mutation: S96A, S100A, S107A, S111A, S115A, S119A
  GenBank ID: NM_005985.3
  Entrez Gene: SNAI1 (a.k.a. SLUGH2, SNA, SNAH, SNAIL, SNAIL1, dJ710H13.1)
  Tag / fusion protein: Flag (N terminal on backbone)
  Cloning method: Restriction Enzyme; 5′ cloning site BamHI (not destroyed); 3′ cloning site XhoI (not destroyed)
  Sequencing primers: 5′ T3
Terms and licenses: Academic/Nonprofit Terms; Industry Terms: Not Available to Industry
Depositor comments: Also see Flag Snail WT author's map.
How to cite: Flag Snail 6SA was a gift from Mien-Chie Hung (Addgene plasmid # 16221 ; http://n2t.net/addgene:16221 ; RRID:Addgene_16221)
