[The description below was written by a language model from this plasmid's Addgene catalogue record and pLannotate feature annotations shown in this document.]
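Description:
Flag Snail 6SA is a mammalian expression plasmid built on the Stratagene pCMV-Tag 2B backbone, carrying human Snail (SNAI1) cDNA of roughly 800 bp cloned between BamHI and XhoI sites that both remain intact. The full sequenced construct is about 5 kb. It replicates at high copy in E. coli from a ColE1/pUC-type origin and also contains an f1 origin for single-stranded DNA production. A single NeoR/KanR (aminoglycoside phosphotransferase) gene serves both hosts: a bacterial bla-type promoter drives it for kanamycin selection, while the SV40 early promoter and an HSV TK polyadenylation signal allow G418 selection of transfected mammalian cells.

The payload is expressed from the human CMV immediate-early enhancer and promoter and terminated by an SV40 poly(A) signal. A Flag epitope supplied by the backbone is fused to the N terminus of Snail; the annotation software labels it as a fragment of 3xFLAG, and its short length fits the single Flag tag listed in the catalogue. T3 and T7 phage promoters flank the cloning region and are useful for sequencing or in vitro transcription. The short hits to ble, bGH poly(A), lacZα and SV40 T antigen sequences appear to be backbone remnants rather than functional elements.

The insert bears six serine-to-alanine substitutions (S96A, S100A, S107A, S111A, S115A, S119A). The associated publication concerns GSK-3β-mediated phosphorylation of Snail in the control of epithelial-mesenchymal transition, so this mutant is presumably a non-phosphorylatable form for comparison with the companion wild-type Flag Snail plasmid, with the tag enabling detection and immunoprecipitation.
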