Features (pLannotate 1.2.2; 20 found; start..end, strand, type, name):
    197..299     +  promoter       AmpR promoter: bla
    370..580     +  promoter       SV40 promoter: SV40 early promoter
    623..1417    +  CDS            NeoR/KanR: aminoglycoside phosphotransferase from Tn5; aph(3')-II (or nptII); confers resistance to neomycin, kanamycin, and G418 (Geneticin®)
   1438..1590    +  CDS            ble (fragment): BLE_KLEPN - Experimental evidence at protein level: Swiss-Prot protein existence level 1. Binding protein with a strong affinity to the bleomycin family of antibiotics. Binds to CL990; an antimitotic-antibiotic compound. From Klebsiella pneumoniae.
   1649..1696    +  polyA_signal   HSV TK poly(A) signal: herpes simplex virus thymidine kinase polyadenylation signal (Cole and Stacy, 1985)
   1787..1803    -  polyA_signal   bGH poly(A) signal (fragment): bovine growth hormone polyadenylation signal
   2025..2613    +  rep_origin     ori: high-copy-number ColE1/pMB1/pBR322/pUC origin of replication
   2788..3091    +  enhancer       CMV enhancer: human cytomegalovirus immediate early enhancer
   3092..3295    +  promoter       CMV promoter: human cytomegalovirus (CMV) immediate early promoter
   3341..3359    +  promoter       T3 promoter: promoter for bacteriophage T3 RNA polymerase
   3372..3395    +  misc_feature   MCS (fragment): pBluescript multiple cloning site
   3403..3427    +  CDS            3xFLAG (fragment): three tandem FLAG® epitope tags
   3442..4230    +  CDS            SNAI1: SNAI1_HUMAN - Also known as SNAH. Experimental evidence at protein level: Swiss-Prot protein existence level 1. Involved in induction of the epithelial to mesenchymal transition (EMT), formation and maintenance of embryonic mesoderm, growth arrest, survival and cell migration. Binds to 3 E-boxes of the E-cadherin/CDH1 gene promoter and to the promoters of CLDN7 and KRT8 and, in association with histone demethylase KDM1A which it recruits to the promoters, causes a decrease in dimethylated H3K4 levels and represses transcription (PubMed:20389281, PubMed:20562920). The N- terminal SNAG domain co
   4234..4254    +  misc_feature   MCS (fragment): pBluescript multiple cloning site
   4294..4312    -  promoter       T7 promoter: promoter for bacteriophage T7 RNA polymerase
   4322..4361    +  CDS            lacZα (fragment): LacZα fragment of β-galactosidase; lacZ fragment
   4371..4426    +  intron         small t intron (fragment): SV40 (simian virus 40) small t antigen intron
   4426..4563    +  CDS            large T antigen (fragment): large T antigen from SV40 (simian virus 40)
   4586..4707    +  polyA_signal   SV40 poly(A) signal: SV40 polyadenylation signal
   4741..170     -  rep_origin     f1 ori (across the origin) (sequence partly withheld): f1 bacteriophage origin of replication; arrow indicates direction of (+) strand synthesis
>Addgene plasmid #16221 | Flag Snail 6SA | addgene full sequence | sequence record 176830 | Addgene NGS Result
[45 nt withheld, positions 1-45]
G
[124 nt withheld, positions 47-170]
CAGGTGGCACTTTTCGGGGAAATGTGCGCGGAACCCCTATTTGTTTATTTTTCTAAATACATTCAAATAT
GTATCCGCTCATGAGACAATAACCCTGATAAATGCTTCAATAATATTGAAAAAGGAAGAATCCTGAGGCG
GAAAGAACCAGCTGTGGAATGTGTGTCAGTTAGGGTGTGGAAAGTCCCCAGGCTCCCCAGCAGGCAGAAG
TATGCAAAGCATGCATCTCAATTAGTCAGCAACCATAGTCCCGCCCCTAACTCCGCCCATCCCGCCCCTA
ACTCCGCCCAGTTCCGCCCATTCTCCGCCCCATGGCTGACTAATTTTTTTTATTTATGCAGAGGCCGAGG
CCGCCTCGGCCTCTGAGCTATTCCAGAAGTAGTGAGGAGGCTTTTTTGGAGGCCTAGGCTTTTGCAAAGA
TCGATCAAGAGACAGGATGAGGATCGTTTCGCATGATTGAACAAGATGGATTGCACGCAGGTTCTCCGGC
CGCTTGGGTGGAGAGGCTATTCGGCTATGACTGGGCACAACAGACAATCGGCTGCTCTGATGCCGCCGTG
TTCCGGCTGTCAGCGCAGGGGCGCCCGGTTCTTTTTGTCAAGACCGACCTGTCCGGTGCCCTGAATGAAC
TGCAAGACGAGGCAGCGCGGCTATCGTGGCTGGCCACGACGGGCGTTCCTTGCGCAGCTGTGCTCGACGT
TGTCACTGAAGCGGGAAGGGACTGGCTGCTATTGGGCGAAGTGCCGGGGCAGGATCTCCTGTCATCTCAC
CTTGCTCCTGCCGAGAAAGTATCCATCATGGCTGATGCAATGCGGCGGCTGCATACGCTTGATCCGGCTA
CCTGCCCATTCGACCACCAAGCGAAACATCGCATCGAGCGAGCACGTACTCGGATGGAAGCCGGTCTTGT
CGATCAGGATGATCTGGACGAAGAACATCAGGGGCTCGCGCCAGCCGAACTGTTCGCCAGGCTCAAGGCG
AGCATGCCCGACGGCGAGGATCTCGTCGTGACCCATGGCGATGCCTGCTTGCCGAATATCATGGTGGAAA
ATGGCCGCTTTTCTGGATTCATCGACTGTGGCCGGCTGGGTGTGGCGGACCGCTATCAGGACATAGCGTT
GGCTACCCGTGATATTGCTGAAGAACTTGGCGGCGAATGGGCTGACCGCTTCCTCGTGCTTTACGGTATC
GCCGCTCCCGATTCGCAGCGCATCGCCTTCTATCGCCTTCTTGACGAGTTCTTCTGAGCGGGACTCTGGG
GTTCGAAATGACCGACCAAGCGACGCCCAACCTGCCATCACGAGATTTCGATTCCACCGCCGCCTTCTAT
GAAAGGTTGGGCTTCGGAATCGTTTTCCGGGACGCCGGCTGGATGATCCTCCAGCGCGGGGATCTCATGC
TGGAGTTCTTCGCCCACCCTAGGGGGAGGCTAACTGAAACACGGAAGGAGACAATACCGGAAGGAACCCG
CGCTATGACGGCAATAAAAAGACAGAATAAAACGCACGGTGTTGGGTCGTTTGTTCATAAACGCGGGGTT
CGGTCCCAGGGCTGGCACTCTGTCGATACCCCACCGAGACCCCATTGGGGCCAATACGCCCGCGTTTCTT
CCTTTTCCCCACCCCACCCCCCAAGTTCGGGTGAAGGCCCAGGGCTCGCAGCCAACGTCGGGGCGGCAGG
CCCTGCCATAGCCTCAGGTTACTCATATATACTTTAGATTGATTTAAAACTTCATTTTTAATTTAAAAGG
ATCTAGGTGAAGATCCTTTTTGATAATCTCATGACCAAAATCCCTTAACGTGAGTTTTCGTTCCACTGAG
CGTCAGACCCCGTAGAAAAGATCAAAGGATCTTCTTGAGATCCTTTTTTTCTGCGCGTAATCTGCTGCTT
GCAAACAAAAAAACCACCGCTACCAGCGGTGGTTTGTTTGCCGGATCAAGAGCTACCAACTCTTTTTCCG
AAGGTAACTGGCTTCAGCAGAGCGCAGATACCAAATACTGTTCTTCTAGTGTAGCCGTAGTTAGGCCACC
ACTTCAAGAACTCTGTAGCACCGCCTACATACCTCGCTCTGCTAATCCTGTTACCAGTGGCTGCTGCCAG
TGGCGATAAGTCGTGTCTTACCGGGTTGGACTCAAGACGATAGTTACCGGATAAGGCGCAGCGGTCGGGC
TGAACGGGGGGTTCGTGCACACAGCCCAGCTTGGAGCGAACGACCTACACCGAACTGAGATACCTACAGC
GTGAGCTATGAGAAAGCGCCACGCTTCCCGAAGGGAGAAAGGCGGACAGGTATCCGGTAAGCGGCAGGGT
CGGAACAGGAGAGCGCACGAGGGAGCTTCCAGGGGGAAACGCCTGGTATCTTTATAGTCCTGTCGGGTTT
CGCCACCTCTGACTTGAGCGTCGATTTTTGTGATGCTCGTCAGGGGGGCGGAGCCTATGGAAAAACGCCA
GCAACGCGGCCTTTTTACGGTTCCTGGCCTTTTGCTGGCCTTTTGCTCACATGTTCTTTCCTGCGTTATC
CCCTGATTCTGTGGATAACCGTATTACCGCCATGCATTAGTTATTAATAGTAATCAATTACGGGGTCATT
AGTTCATAGCCCATATATGGAGTTCCGCGTTACATAACTTACGGTAAATGGCCCGCCTGGCTGACCGCCC
AACGACCCCCGCCCATTGACGTCAATAATGACGTATGTTCCCATAGTAACGCCAATAGGGACTTTCCATT
GACGTCAATGGGTGGAGTATTTACGGTAAACTGCCCACTTGGCAGTACATCAAGTGTATCATATGCCAAG
TACGCCCCCTATTGACGTCAATGACGGTAAATGGCCCGCCTGGCATTATGCCCAGTACATGACCTTATGG
GACTTTCCTACTTGGCAGTACATCTACGTATTAGTCATCGCTATTACCATGGTGATGCGGTTTTGGCAGT
ACATCAATGGGCGTGGATAGCGGTTTGACTCACGGGGATTTCCAAGTCTCCACCCCATTGACGTCAATGG
GAGTTTGTTTTGGCACCAAAATCAACGGGACTTTCCAAAATGTCGTAACAACTCCGCCCCATTGACGCAA
ATGGGCGGTAGGCGTGTACGGTGGGAGGTCTATATAAGCAGAGCTGGTTTAGTGAACCGTCAGATCCGCT
AGCGATTACGCCAAGCTCGAAATTAACCCTCACTAAAGGGAACAAAAGCTGGAGCTCCACCGCGGTGGCG
GCCGCCACCATGGATTACAAGGATGACGACGATAAGAGCCCGGGCGGATCCCCGCGCTCTTTCCTCGTCA
GGAAGCCCTCCGACCCCAATCGGAAGCCTAACTACAGCGAGCTGCAGGACTCTAATCCAGAGTTTACCTT
CCAGCAGCCCTACGACCAGGCCCACCTGCTGGCAGCCATCCCACCTCCGGAGATCCTCAACCCCACCGCC
TCGCTGCCAATGCTCATCTGGGACTCTGTCCTGGCGCCCCAAGCCCAGCCAATTGCCTGGGCCTCCCTTC
GGCTCCAGGAGAGTCCCAGGGTGGCAGAGCTGACCTCCCTGTCAGATGAGGACGCTGGGAAAGGCGCCCA
GCCCCCCAGCCCACCCGCACCGGCTCCTGCGTCCTTCTCCGCGACGTCAGTCGCTTCCTTGGAGGCCGAG
GCCTATGCTGCCTTCCCAGGCTTGGGCCAAGTGCCCAAGCAGCTGGCCCAGCTCTCTGAGGCCAAGGATC
TCCAGGCTCGAAAGGCCTTCAACTGCAAATACTGCAACAAGGAATACCTCAGCCTGGGTGCCCTCAAGAT
GCACATCCGAAGCCACACGCTGCCCTGCGTCTGCGGAACCTGCGGGAAGGCCTTCTCTAGGCCCTGGCTG
CTACAAGGCCATGTCCGGACCCACACTGGCGAGAAGCCCTTCTCCTGTCCCCACTGCAGCCGTGCCTTCG
CTGACCGCTCCAACCTGCGGGCCCACCTCCAGACCCACTCAGATGTCAAGAAGTACCAGTGCCAGGCGTG
TGCTCGGACCTTCTCCCGAATGTCCCTGCTCCACAAGCACCAAGAGTCCGGCTGCTCAGGATGTCCCCGC
TGACTCGAGGGGGGGCCCGGTACCTTAATTAATTAAGGTACCAGGTAAGTGTACCCAATTCGCCCTATAG
TGAGTCGTATTACAATTCACTCGATCGCCCTTCCCAACAGTTGCGCAGCCTGAATGGCGAATGGAGATCC
AATTTTTAAGTGTATAATGTGTTAAACTACTGATTCTAATTGTTTGTGTATTTTAGATTCACAGTCCCAA
GGCTCATTTCAGGCCCCTCAGTCCTCACAGTCTGTTCATGATCATAATCAGCCATACCACATTTGTAGAG
GTTTTACTTGCTTTAAAAAACCTCCCACACCTCCCCCTGAACCTGAAACATAAAATGAATGCAATTGTTG
TTGTTAACTTGTTTATTGCAGCTTATAATGGTTACAAATAAAGCAATAGCATCACAAATTTCACAAATAA
AGCATTTTTTTCACTGCATTCTAGTTGTGGTTTGTCCAAACTCATCAATGTATCTTAACGCGTAAATTGT
AAGCGTTAATATTTTGTTAAAATTCGCGTTAAATTTTTGTTAAATCAGCTCATTTTTTAACCAATAGGCC
GAAATCGGCAAAATCCCTTATAAATCAAAAGAATAGACCGAGATAGGGT
[37 nt withheld, positions 4840-4876]
AAAGAACGTGGACTCCAACGTCAAAGG
[49 nt withheld, positions 4904-4952]
T
[46 nt withheld, positions 4954-4999]
