>Addgene plasmid #16221 | Flag Snail 6SA | addgene partial sequence | sequence record 22631 | 16221 with CMV-F
TCAGATCCGCTAGCGATTACGCCAAGCTCGAAATTAACCCTCACTAAAGGGAACAAAAGCTGGAGCTCCA
CCGCGGTGGCGGCCGCCACCATGGATTACAAGGATGACGACGATAAGAGCCCGGGCGGATCCCCGCGCTC
TTTCCTCGTCAGGAAGCCCTCCGACCCCAATCGGAAGCCTAACTACAGCGAGCTGCAGGACTCTAATCCA
GAGTTTACCTTCCAGCAGCCCTACGACCAGGCCCACCTGCTGGCAGCCATCCCACCTCCGGAGATCCTCA
ACCCCACCGCCTCGCTGCCAATGCTCATCTGGGACTCTGTCCTGGCGCCCCAAGCCCAGCCAATTGCCTG
GGCCTCCCTTCGGCTCCAGGAGAGTCCCAGGGTGGCAGAGCTGACCTCCCTGTCAGATGAGGACGCTGGG
AAAGGCGCCCAGCCCCCCAGCCCACCCGCACCGGCTCCTGCGTCCTTCTCCGCGACGTCAGTCGCTTCCT
TGGAGGCCGAGGCCTATGCTGCCTTCCCAGGCTTGGGCCAAGTGCCCAAGCAGCTGGCCCAGCTCTCTGA
GGCCAAGGATCTCCAGGCTCGAAAGGCCTTCAACTGCAAATACTGCAACAAGGAATACCTCAGCCTGGGT
GCCCTCAAGATGCACATCCGAAGCCACACGCTGCCCTGCGTCTGCGGAACCTGCGGGAAGGCCTTCTCTA
GGCCCTGGCTGCTACAAGGCCATGTCCGGACCCACACTGGCGAGAAGCCCTTCTCCTGTCCCCACTGCAG
CCGTGCCTTCGCTGACCGCTCCAACCTGCGGGCCCACCTCCAGACCCACTCAGATGTCAAGAAGTACCAG
TGCCAGGCGTGTGCTCGGACCTTCTCCCGAATGTCCCTGCTCCACAAGCACCAAGAGTCCGGCTGCTCAG
GATGTCCCCGCTGA
